>Addgene plasmid #111077 | pcDNA3.1-RaACR_687-EYFP | addgene full sequence | sequence record 211929 | Addgene NGS Result
GACATTGATTATTGACTAGTTATTAATAGTAATCAATTACGGGGTCATTAGTTCATAGCCCATATATGGA
GTTCCGCGTTACATAACTTACGGTAAATGGCCCGCCTGGCTGACCGCCCAACGACCCCCGCCCATTGACG
TCAATAATGACGTATGTTCCCATAGTAACGCCAATAGGGACTTTCCATTGACGTCAATGGGTGGAGTATT
TACGGTAAACTGCCCACTTGGCAGTACATCAAGTGTATCATATGCCAAGTACGCCCCCTATTGACGTCAA
TGACGGTAAATGGCCCGCCTGGCATTATGCCCAGTACATGACCTTATGGGACTTTCCTACTTGGCAGTAC
ATCTACGTATTAGTCATCGCTATTACCATGGTGATGCGGTTTTGGCAGTACATCAATGGGCGTGGATAGC
GGTTTGACTCACGGGGATTTCCAAGTCTCCACCCCATTGACGTCAATGGGAGTTTGTTTTGGCACCAAAA
TCAACGGGACTTTCCAAAATGTCGTAACAACTCCGCCCCATTGACGCAAATGGGCGGTAGGCGTGTACGG
TGGGAGGTCTATATAAGCAGAGCTCTCTGGCTAACTAGAGAACCCACTGCTTACTGGCTTATCGAAATTA
ATACGACTCACTATAGGGAGACCCAAGCTGGCTAGTTAAGCTTGGTACCGAGCTCGGATCCATGGGCGAC
ATGTCCCACATCGAGACAGTGTACTATGTGAACGGAACCGAGGTGGACCCCTGGACACACAGGTGCCAGC
TGGGAGTGCCTGGAGGCTCCCAGGGCATCCACACCTTCCAGCTGACATGGAGCCTGATCTGTACCGCCCA
GGCCATCTTTCTGATGACAAAGTGGCCAAAAGTGGGCTGGGAGGCCATCTACATGCCCTGCTGTGAGGCC
CTGTCTTATGGCCTGCTGAGCGCCGGACACGGATACCTGAAGCTGCACGGCGAGTGGCACTACATCCCTT
GGATCAGATATGCCGCCTGGATGGTGACCACACCAGTGCTGCTGAATCAGGTGCAGGGCGTGCTGGACGT
GAAAGTGGGCCACCTGAGACTGGCCCCAATCCAGAGCCTGGCCAACCTGATCATGATCGTGATGGGCGTG
TCCGCCCACCTGCAGGAGAATATCGCCTGGAAGTGGGTGTTCTTTCTGATCGGCTGCGTGATGGCCCTGG
TCATCTACTGGGTGGCCTGGCTGGTGTTCTCTACCCAGATCAAGTACTATGCCGAGACAAAGACAGCCGT
GGGCGATAGGGTGGTGTTTCAGCTGAAGCTGATCGCCGTGGCCTTCTACGTGGGCTGGTCTGCCTTTCCC
CTGATCTGGATGCTGAGCTCCGAGGGCCTGTGCGCAATCGAGGAGCACATCGCTGCCGCCGCCCACATCC
CTGCAGACGTGCTGAGCAAGAACATCTTCGGCCTGCTGATGTGGCACACAAGGTGGATCGTGCTGGGCGG
CTATTGGGATGTGAATAAGTTTAAGGAGACAATCGCCCAGCAGAAGCTGGAGGAGGCCAAGGGCGAGGAG
ACACCCCAGGAGAAGAGGAAGGCCCTGATGGGACAGGCAGAGGCCTGCTTCAAGATGGCCGACGCCTGTG
CGGCCGCCGTGAGCAAGGGCGAGGAGCTGTTCACCGGGGTGGTGCCCATCCTGGTCGAGCTGGACGGCGA
CGTAAACGGCCACAAGTTCAGCGTGTCCGGCGAGGGCGAGGGCGATGCCACCTACGGCAAGCTGACCCTG
AAGTTCATCTGCACCACCGGCAAGCTGCCCGTGCCCTGGCCCACCCTCGTGACCACCTTCGGCTACGGCC
TGCAGTGCTTCGCCCGCTACCCCGACCACATGAAGCAGCACGACTTCTTCAAGTCCGCCATGCCCGAAGG
CTACGTCCAGGAGCGCACCATCTTCTTCAAGGACGACGGCAACTACAAGACCCGCGCCGAGGTGAAGTTC
GAGGGCGACACCCTGGTGAACCGCATCGAGCTGAAGGGCATCGACTTCAAGGAGGACGGCAACATCCTGG
GGCACAAGCTGGAGTACAACTACAACAGCCACAACGTCTATATCATGGCCGACAAGCAGAAGAACGGCAT
CAAGGTGAACTTCAAGATCCGCCACAACATCGAGGACGGCAGCGTGCAGCTCGCCGACCACTACCAGCAG
AACACCCCCATCGGCGACGGCCCCGTGCTGCTGCCCGACAACCACTACCTGAGCTACCAGTCCGCCCTGA
GCAAAGACCCCAACGAGAAGCGCGATCACATGGTCCTGCTGGAGTTCGTGACCGCCGCCGGGATCACTCT
CGGCATGGACGAGCTGTACAAGTAACATATGCTCTAGAGGGCCCGCGGTTCGAAGGTAAGCCTATCCCTA
ACCCTCTCCTCGGTCTCGATTCTACGCGTACCGGTCATCATCACCATCACCATTGAGTTTAAACCCGCTG
ATCAGCCTCGACTGTGCCTTCTAGTTGCCAGCCATCTGTTGTTTGCCCCTCCCCCGTGCCTTCCTTGACC
CTGGAAGGTGCCACTCCCACTGTCCTTTCCTAATAAAATGAGGAAATTGCATCGCATTGTCTGAGTAGGT
GTCATTCTATTCTGGGGGGTGGGGTGGGGCAGGACAGCAAGGGGGAGGATTGGGAAGACAATAGCAGGCA
TGCTGGGGATGCGGTGGGCTCTATGGCTTCTGAGGCGGAAAGAACCAGCTGGGGCTCTAGGGGGTATCCC
C
[124 nt withheld, positions 2732-2855]
C
[91 nt withheld, positions 2857-2947]
A
[49 nt withheld, positions 2949-2997]
CCTTTGACGTTGGAGTCCACGTTCTTT
[37 nt withheld, positions 3025-3061]
ACCCTATCTCGGTCTATTCTTTTGATTTATAAGGGATTTTGCCGATTTCGGCCTATTGGTTAAAAAATGA
GCTGATTTAACAAAAATTTAACGCGAATTAATTCTGTGGAATGTGTGTCAGTTAGGGTGTGGAAAGTCCC
CAGGCTCCCCAGCAGGCAGAAGTATGCAAAGCATGCATCTCAATTAGTCAGCAACCAGGTGTGGAAAGTC
CCCAGGCTCCCCAGCAGGCAGAAGTATGCAAAGCATGCATCTCAATTAGTCAGCAACCATAGTCCCGCCC
CTAACTCCGCCCATCCCGCCCCTAACTCCGCCCAGTTCCGCCCATTCTCCGCCCCATGGCTGACTAATTT
TTTTTATTTATGCAGAGGCCGAGGCCGCCTCTGCCTCTGAGCTATTCCAGAAGTAGTGAGGAGGCTTTTT
TGGAGGCCTAGGCTTTTGCAAAAAGCTCCCGGGAGCTTGTATATCCATTTTCGGATCTGATCAAGAGACA
GGATGAGGATCGTTTCGCATGATTGAACAAGATGGATTGCACGCAGGTTCTCCGGCCGCTTGGGTGGAGA
GGCTATTCGGCTATGACTGGGCACAACAGACAATCGGCTGCTCTGATGCCGCCGTGTTCCGGCTGTCAGC
GCAGGGGCGCCCGGTTCTTTTTGTCAAGACCGACCTGTCCGGTGCCCTGAATGAACTGCAGGACGAGGCA
GCGCGGCTATCGTGGCTGGCCACGACGGGCGTTCCTTGCGCAGCTGTGCTCGACGTTGTCACTGAAGCGG
GAAGGGACTGGCTGCTATTGGGCGAAGTGCCGGGGCAGGATCTCCTGTCATCTCACCTTGCTCCTGCCGA
GAAAGTATCCATCATGGCTGATGCAATGCGGCGGCTGCATACGCTTGATCCGGCTACCTGCCCATTCGAC
CACCAAGCGAAACATCGCATCGAGCGAGCACGTACTCGGATGGAAGCCGGTCTTGTCGATCAGGATGATC
TGGACGAAGAGCATCAGGGGCTCGCGCCAGCCGAACTGTTCGCCAGGCTCAAGGCGCGCATGCCCGACGG
CGAGGATCTCGTCGTGACCCATGGCGATGCCTGCTTGCCGAATATCATGGTGGAAAATGGCCGCTTTTCT
GGATTCATCGACTGTGGCCGGCTGGGTGTGGCGGACCGCTATCAGGACATAGCGTTGGCTACCCGTGATA
TTGCTGAAGAGCTTGGCGGCGAATGGGCTGACCGCTTCCTCGTGCTTTACGGTATCGCCGCTCCCGATTC
GCAGCGCATCGCCTTCTATCGCCTTCTTGACGAGTTCTTCTGAGCGGGACTCTGGGGTTCGCGAAATGAC
CGACCAAGCGACGCCCAACCTGCCATCACGAGATTTCGATTCCACCGCCGCCTTCTATGAAAGGTTGGGC
TTCGGAATCGTTTTCCGGGACGCCGGCTGGATGATCCTCCAGCGCGGGGATCTCATGCTGGAGTTCTTCG
CCCACCCCAACTTGTTTATTGCAGCTTATAATGGTTACAAATAAAGCAATAGCATCACAAATTTCACAAA
TAAAGCATTTTTTTCACTGCATTCTAGTTGTGGTTTGTCCAAACTCATCAATGTATCTTATCATGTCTGT
ATACCGTCGACCTCTAGCTAGAGCTTGGCGTAATCATGGTCATAGCTGTTTCCTGTGTGAAATTGTTATC
CGCTCACAATTCCACACAACATACGAGCCGGAAGCATAAAGTGTAAAGCCTGGGGTGCCTAATGAGTGAG
CTAACTCACATTAATTGCGTTGCGCTCACTGCCCGCTTTCCAGTCGGGAAACCTGTCGTGCCAGCTGCAT
TAATGAATCGGCCAACGCGCGGGGAGAGGCGGTTTGCGTATTGGGCGCTCTTCCGCTTCCTCGCTCACTG
ACTCGCTGCGCTCGGTCGTTCGGCTGCGGCGAGCGGTATCAGCTCACTCAAAGGCGGTAATACGGTTATC
CACAGAATCAGGGGATAACGCAGGAAAGAACATGTGAGCAAAAGGCCAGCAAAAGGCCAGGAACCGTAAA
AAGGCCGCGTTGCTGGCGTTTTTCCATAGGCTCCGCCCCCCTGACGAGCATCACAAAAATCGACGCTCAA
GTCAGAGGTGGCGAAACCCGACAGGACTATAAAGATACCAGGCGTTTCCCCCTGGAAGCTCCCTCGTGCG
CTCTCCTGTTCCGACCCTGCCGCTTACCGGATACCTGTCCGCCTTTCTCCCTTCGGGAAGCGTGGCGCTT
TCTCATAGCTCACGCTGTAGGTATCTCAGTTCGGTGTAGGTCGTTCGCTCCAAGCTGGGCTGTGTGCACG
AACCCCCCGTTCAGCCCGACCGCTGCGCCTTATCCGGTAACTATCGTCTTGAGTCCAACCCGGTAAGACA
CGACTTATCGCCACTGGCAGCAGCCACTGGTAACAGGATTAGCAGAGCGAGGTATGTAGGCGGTGCTACA
GAGTTCTTGAAGTGGTGGCCTAACTACGGCTACACTAGAAGAACAGTATTTGGTATCTGCGCTCTGCTGA
AGCCAGTTACCTTCGGAAAAAGAGTTGGTAGCTCTTGATCCGGCAAACAAACCACCGCTGGTAGCGGTGG
TTTTTTTGTTTGCAAGCAGCAGATTACGCGCAGAAAAAAAGGATCTCAAGAAGATCCTTTGATCTTTTCT
ACGGGGTCTGACGCTCAGTGGAACGAAAACTCACGTTAAGGGATTTTGGTCATGAGATTATCAAAAAGGA
TCTTCACCTAGATCCTTTTAAATTAAAAATGAAGTTTTAAATCAATCTAAAGTATATATGAGTAAACTTG
GTCTGACAGTTACCAATGCTTAATCAGTGAGGCACCTATCTCAGCGATCTGTCTATTTCGTTCATCCATA
GTTGCCTGACTCCCCGTCGTGTAGATAACTACGATACGGGAGGGCTTACCATCTGGCCCCAGTGCTGCAA
TGATACCGCGAGACCCACGCTCACCGGCTCCAGATTTATCAGCAATAAACCAGCCAGCCGGAAGGGCCGA
GCGCAGAAGTGGTCCTGCAACTTTATCCGCCTCCATCCAGTCTATTAATTGTTGCCGGGAAGCTAGAGTA
AGTAGTTCGCCAGTTAATAGTTTGCGCAACGTTGTTGCCATTGCTACAGGCATCGTGGTGTCACGCTCGT
CGTTTGGTATGGCTTCATTCAGCTCCGGTTCCCAACGATCAAGGCGAGTTACATGATCCCCCATGTTGTG
CAAAAAAGCGGTTAGCTCCTTCGGTCCTCCGATCGTTGTCAGAAGTAAGTTGGCCGCAGTGTTATCACTC
ATGGTTATGGCAGCACTGCATAATTCTCTTACTGTCATGCCATCCGTAAGATGCTTTTCTGTGACTGGTG
AGTACTCAACCAAGTCATTCTGAGAATAGTGTATGCGGCGACCGAGTTGCTCTTGCCCGGCGTCAATACG
GGATAATACCGCGCCACATAGCAGAACTTTAAAAGTGCTCATCATTGGAAAACGTTCTTCGGGGCGAAAA
CTCTCAAGGATCTTACCGCTGTTGAGATCCAGTTCGATGTAACCCACTCGTGCACCCAACTGATCTTCAG
CATCTTTTACTTTCACCAGCGTTTCTGGGTGAGCAAAAACAGGAAGGCAAAATGCCGCAAAAAAGGGAAT
AAGGGCGACACGGAAATGTTGAATACTCATACTCTTCCTTTTTCAATATTATTGAAGCATTTATCAGGGT
TATTGTCTCATGAGCGGATACATATTTGAATGTATTTAGAAAAATAAACAAATAGGGGTTCCGCGCACAT
TTCCCCGAAAAGTGCCACCTGACGTCGACGGATCGGGAGATCTCCCGATCCCCTATGGTGCACTCTCAGT
ACAATCTGCTCTGATGCCGCATAGTTAAGCCAGTATCTGCTCCCTGCTTGTGTGTTGGAGGTCGCTGAGT
AGTGCGCGAGCAAAATTTAAGCTACAACAAGGCAAGGCTTGACCGACAATTGCATGAAGAATCTGCTTAG
GGTTAGGCGTTTTGCGCTGCTTCGCGATGTACGGGCCAGATATACGCGTT
Features (pLannotate 1.2.2; 21 found; start..end, strand, type, name):
      1..380     +  enhancer       CMV enhancer: human cytomegalovirus immediate early enhancer
    381..584     +  promoter       CMV promoter: human cytomegalovirus (CMV) immediate early promoter
    580..613     +  LTR            5' LTR (truncated) (fragment): truncated 5' long terminal repeat (LTR) from HIV-1
    629..647     +  promoter       T7 promoter: promoter for bacteriophage T7 RNA polymerase
   1619..2335    +  CDS            EYFP: enhanced YFP mammalian codon-optimized
   2365..2406    +  CDS            V5 tag: epitope tag from simian virus 5
   2462..2686    +  polyA_signal   bGH poly(A) signal: bovine growth hormone polyadenylation signal
   2690..2711    +  promoter       SV40 promoter (fragment): SV40 enhancer and early promoter
   2732..3160    +  rep_origin     f1 ori (sequence partly withheld): f1 bacteriophage origin of replication; arrow indicates direction of (+) strand synthesis
   3174..3503    +  promoter       SV40 promoter: SV40 enhancer and early promoter
   3570..4361    +  CDS            neo: KKA2_KLEPN - Also known as kan, nptII. Experimental evidence at protein level: Swiss-Prot protein existence level 1. Resistance to kanamycin, neomycin, paromomycin, ribostamycin, butirosin and gentamicin B. From Klebsiella pneumoniae.
   4387..4545    +  CDS            ble (fragment): BLE_KLEPN - Experimental evidence at protein level: Swiss-Prot protein existence level 1. Binding protein with a strong affinity to the bleomycin family of antibiotics. Binds to CL990; an antimitotic-antibiotic compound. From Klebsiella pneumoniae.
   4540..4661    +  polyA_signal   SV40 poly(A) signal: SV40 polyadenylation signal
   4734..4750    -  protein_bind   lac operator: The lac repressor binds to the lac operator to inhibit transcription in E. coli. This inhibition can be relieved by adding lactose or isopropyl-β-D-thiogalactopyranoside (IPTG). lac repressor encoded by lacI
   4758..4788    -  promoter       lac promoter: promoter for the E. coli lac operon
   4803..4824    -  protein_bind   CAP binding site: CAP binding activates transcription in the presence of cAMP. E. coli catabolite activator protein
   4837..4929    -  CDS            lacI (fragment): lac repressor; lacI; The lac repressor binds to the lac operator to inhibit transcription in E. coli. This inhibition can be relieved by adding lactose or isopropyl-β-D-thiogalactopyranoside (IPTG).
   5112..5700    -  rep_origin     ori: high-copy-number ColE1/pMB1/pBR322/pUC origin of replication
   5871..6731    -  CDS            AmpR: β-lactamase; bla; confers resistance to ampicillin, carbenicillin, and related antibiotics
   6732..6836    -  promoter       AmpR promoter: bla
   6895..6947    -  misc_feature   bom (fragment): basis of mobility region from pBR322
