[The description below was written by a language model from this plasmid's Addgene catalogue record and pLannotate feature annotations shown in this document.]
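Description:
pcDNA3.1-RaACR_687-EYFP is a mammalian expression plasmid built on the pcDNA3.1 backbone that encodes an anion channelrhodopsin, RaACR_687, from the cryptophyte alga Rhodomonas abbreviata, fused at its C terminus to EYFP. The roughly 0.9 kb opsin insert was cloned between BamHI and XbaI sites. It is not annotated as a named feature in the table, but it presumably occupies the unannotated stretch between the T7 promoter and the EYFP coding sequence. Transcription in mammalian cells is driven by the human cytomegalovirus immediate-early enhancer and promoter and terminated by the bovine growth hormone polyadenylation signal. The T7 promoter upstream of the insert serves as a sequencing primer site and could support in vitro transcription. A V5 epitope sequence from the backbone lies downstream of EYFP; the record does not state whether it is in frame with the fusion or separated from it by a stop codon.

In E. coli, the plasmid replicates from a high-copy ColE1/pUC-type origin and is selected with ampicillin through the β-lactamase gene. An f1 origin is also present. An SV40 early promoter drives a neomycin phosphotransferase cassette with an SV40 polyadenylation signal, which allows G418 selection of stably transfected mammalian cells. The short HIV-1 LTR, ble, lacI and bom fragments are partial matches rather than functional elements. The sequenced record is 7,101 nt, slightly shorter than the catalogue total of 7,135 bp.

The construct is intended for expressing this light-gated anion channel in cultured mammalian cells, with EYFP fluorescence identifying expressing cells. The associated publication concerns the use of cryptophyte anion channelrhodopsins for optogenetic silencing of neurons.
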