Addgene plasmid #111077: pcDNA3.1-RaACR_687-EYFP
Purpose: Anion channelrhodopsin from Rhodomonas abbreviata for expression in mammalian cells
Depositing lab: John Spudich. Depositing organization: University of Texas Health Science Center at Houston. Publication: Extending the Time Domain of Neuronal Silencing with Cryptophyte Anion Channelrhodopsins. Govorunova EG, Sineshchekov OA, Hemmati R, Janz R, Morelle O, Melkonian M, Wong GK, Spudich JL. eNeuro. 2018 Jul 10;5(3). pii: eN-MNT-0174-18. doi: 10.1523/ENEURO.0174-18.2018. eCollection 2018 May-Jun. PubMed 30027111.
Backbone
  Vector backbone: pcDNA3.1
  Backbone size w/o insert (bp): 6217
  Total vector size (bp): 7135
  Vector type: Mammalian Expression
Growth in bacteria
  Bacterial resistance: Ampicillin, 100 μg/mL
  Growth temperature: 37°C
  Growth strain: DH5alpha
  Copy number: Unknown
Gene/Insert
  Gene/Insert name: Anion channelrhodopsin RaACR_687
  Species: Rhodomonas abbreviata
  Insert size (bp): 918
  GenBank ID: MG831190
  Tag / fusion protein: EYFP (C terminal on insert)
  Cloning method: Restriction Enzyme; 5′ cloning site BamHI (not destroyed); 3′ cloning site XbaI (not destroyed)
  Sequencing primers: 5′ T7
Terms and licenses: Academic/Nonprofit Terms; Industry Terms: Not Available to Industry
How to cite: pcDNA3.1-RaACR_687-EYFP was a gift from John Spudich (Addgene plasmid # 111077 ; http://n2t.net/addgene:111077 ; RRID:Addgene_111077)
