>Addgene plasmid #111077 | pcDNA3.1-RaACR_687-EYFP | depositor partial sequence | sequence record 208892 | ACR coding sequence
ATGGGCGACATGTCCCACATCGAGACAGTGTACTATGTGAACGGAACCGAGGTGGACCCCTGGACACACA
GGTGCCAGCTGGGAGTGCCTGGAGGCTCCCAGGGCATCCACACCTTCCAGCTGACATGGAGCCTGATCTG
TACCGCCCAGGCCATCTTTCTGATGACAAAGTGGCCAAAAGTGGGCTGGGAGGCCATCTACATGCCCTGC
TGTGAGGCCCTGTCTTATGGCCTGCTGAGCGCCGGACACGGATACCTGAAGCTGCACGGCGAGTGGCACT
ACATCCCTTGGATCAGATATGCCGCCTGGATGGTGACCACACCAGTGCTGCTGAATCAGGTGCAGGGCGT
GCTGGACGTGAAAGTGGGCCACCTGAGACTGGCCCCAATCCAGAGCCTGGCCAACCTGATCATGATCGTG
ATGGGCGTGTCCGCCCACCTGCAGGAGAATATCGCCTGGAAGTGGGTGTTCTTTCTGATCGGCTGCGTGA
TGGCCCTGGTCATCTACTGGGTGGCCTGGCTGGTGTTCTCTACCCAGATCAAGTACTATGCCGAGACAAA
GACAGCCGTGGGCGATAGGGTGGTGTTTCAGCTGAAGCTGATCGCCGTGGCCTTCTACGTGGGCTGGTCT
GCCTTTCCCCTGATCTGGATGCTGAGCTCCGAGGGCCTGTGCGCAATCGAGGAGCACATCGCTGCCGCCG
CCCACATCCCTGCAGACGTGCTGAGCAAGAACATCTTCGGCCTGCTGATGTGGCACACAAGGTGGATCGT
GCTGGGCGGCTATTGGGATGTGAATAAGTTTAAGGAGACAATCGCCCAGCAGAAGCTGGAGGAGGCCAAG
GGCGAGGAGACACCCCAGGAGAAGAGGAAGGCCCTGATGGGACAGGCAGAGGCCTGCTTCAAGATGGCCG
ACGCCTGT
